>Addgene plasmid #73548 | pVP1/3 | depositor full sequence | sequence record 139456 | Full plasmid sequence
CTAAATTGTAAGCGTTAATATTTTGTTAAAATTCGCGTTAAATTTTTGTTAAATCAGCTCATTTTTTAAC
CAATAGGCCGAAATCGGCAAAATCCCTTATAAATCAAAAGAATAGACCGAGATAGGGT
[37 nt withheld, positions 129-165]
AAAGAACGTGGACTCCAACGTCAAAGG
[49 nt withheld, positions 193-241]
T
[91 nt withheld, positions 243-333]
G
[124 nt withheld, positions 335-458]
CCCATTCGCCATTCAGGCTGCGCAACTGTTGGGAAGGGCGATCGGTGCGGGCCTCTTCGCTATTACGCCA
GCTGGCGAAAGGGGGATGTGCTGCAAGGCGATTAAGTTGGGTAACGCCAGGGTTTTCCCAGTCACGACGT
TGTAAAACGACGGCCAGTGAGCGCGCGTAATACGACTCACTATAGGGCGAATTGGGTACCGGGCCCCCCC
TCGAGGTCGACGGTATCGATAAGCTTGATATCGAATTCCTGCAGCCCGGGGGATCCACTAGTTCTAGAGG
TCCTGTATTAGAGGTCACGTGAGTGTTTTGCGACATTTTGCGACACCATGTGGTCACGCTGGGTATTTAA
GCCCGAGTGAGCACGCAGGGTCTCCATTTTGAAGCGGGAGGTTTGAACGCGCAGCCGCCATGCCGGGGTT
TTACGAGATTGTGATTAAGGTCCCCAGCGACCTTGACGAGCATCTGCCCGGCATTTCTGACAGCTTTGTG
AACTGGGTGGCCGAGAAGGAATGGGAGTTGCCGCCAGATTCTGACATGGATCTGAATCTGATTGAGCAGG
CACCCCTGACCGTGGCCGAGAAGCTGCAGCGCGACTTTCTGACGGAATGGCGCCGTGTGAGTAAGGCCCC
GGAGGCCCTTTTCTTTGTGCAATTTGAGAAGGGAGAGAGCTACTTCCACATGCACGTGCTCGTGGAAACC
ACCGGGGTGAAATCCATGGTTTTGGGACGTTTCCTGAGTCAGATTCGCGAAAAACTGATTCAGAGAATTT
ACCGCGGGATCGAGCCGACTTTGCCAAACTGGTTCGCGGTCACAAAGACCAGAAATGGCGCCGGAGGCGG
GAACAAGGTGGTGGATGAGTGCTACATCCCCAATTACTTGCTCCCCAAAACCCAGCCTGAGCTCCAGTGG
GCGTGGACTAATATGGAACAGTATTTAAGCGCCTGTTTGAATCTCACGGAGCGTAAACGGTTGGTGGCGC
AGCATCTGACGCACGTGTCGCAGACGCAGGAGCAGAACAAAGAGAATCAGAATCCCAATTCTGATGCGCC
GGTGATCAGATCAAAAACTTCAGCCAGGTACATGGAGCTGGTCGGGTGGCTCGTGGACAAGGGGATTACC
TCGGAGAAGCAGTGGATACAGGAGGACCAGGCCTCATACATCTCCTTCAATGCGGCCTCCAACTCGCGGT
CCCAAATCAAGGCTGCCTTGGACAATGCGGGAAAGATTATGAGCCTGACTAAAACCGCCCCCGACTACCT
GGTGGGCCAGCAGCCCGTGGAGGACATTTCCAGCAATCGGATTTATAAAATTTTGGAACTAAACGGGTAC
GATCCCCAATATGCGGCTTCCGTCTTTCTGGGATGGGCCACGAAAAAGTTCGGCAAGAGGAACACCATCT
GGCTGTTTGGGCCTGCAACTACCGGGAAGACCAACATCGCGGAGGCCATAGCCCACACTGTGCCCTTCTA
CGGGTGCGTAAACTGGACCAATGAGAACTTTCCCTTCAACGACTGTGTCGACAAGATGGTGATCTGGTGG
GAGGAGGGGAAGATGACCGCCAAGGTCGTGGAGTCGGCCAAAGCCATTCTCGGAGGAAGCAAGGTGCGCG
TGGACCAGAAATGCAAGTCCTCGGCCCAGATAGACCCGACTCCCGTGATCGTCACCTCCAACACCAACAT
GTGCGCCGTGATTGACGGGAACTCAACGACCTTCGAACACCAGCAGCCGTTGCAAGACCGGATGTTCAAA
TTTGAACTCACCCGCCGTCTGGATCATGACTTTGGGAAGGTCACCAAGCAGGAAGTCAAAGACTTTTTCC
GGTGGGCAAAGGATCACGTGGTTGAGGTGGAGCATGAATTCTACGTCAAAAAGGGTGGAGCCAAGAAAAG
ACCCGCCCCCAGTGACGCAGATATAAGTGAGCCCAAACGGGTGCGCGAGTCAGTTGCGCAGCCATCGACG
TCAGACGCGGAAGCTTCGATCAACTACGCAGACAGGTACCAAAACAAATGTTCTCGTCACGTGGGCATGA
ATCTGATGCTGTTTCCCTGCAGACAATGCGAGAGAATGAATCAGAATTCAAATATCTGCTTCACTCACGG
ACAGAAAGACTGTTTAGAGTGCTTTCCCGTGTCAGAATCTCAACCCGTTTCTGTCGTCAAAAAGGCGTAT
CAGAAACTGTGCTACATTCATCATATCATGGGAAAGGTGCCAGACGCTTGCACTGCCTGCGATCTGGTCA
ATGTGGATTTGGATGACTGCATCTTTGAACAATAAATGATTTAAATCAGGTATGGCTGCCGATGGTTATC
TTCCAGATTGGCTCGAGGACACTCTCTCTGAAGGAATAAGACAGTGGTGGAAGCTCAAACCTGGCCCACC
ACCACCAAAGCCCGCAGAGCGGCATAAGGACGACAGCAGGGGTCTTGTGCTTCCTGGGTACAAGTACCTC
GGACCCTTCAACGGACTCGACAAGGGAGAGCCGGTCAACGAGGCAGACGCCGCGGCCCTCGAGCACGACA
AAGCCTACGACCGGCAGCTCGACAGCGGAGACAACCCGTACCTCAAGTACAACCACGCCGACGCGGAGTT
TCAGGAGCGCCTTAAAGAAGATACGTCTTTTGGGGGCAACCTCGGACGAGCAGTCTTCCAGGCGAAAAAG
AGGGTTCTTGAACCTCTGGGCCTGGTTGAGGAACCTGTTAAGAAGGCTCCGGGAAAAAAGAGGCCGGTAG
AGCACTCTCCTGTGGAGCCAGACTCCTCCTCGGGAACCGGAAAGGCGGGCCAGCAGCCTGCAAGAAAAAG
ATTGAATTTTGGTCAGACTGGAGACGCAGACTCAGTACCTGACCCCCAGCCTCTCGGACAGCCACCAGCA
GCCCCCTCTGGTCTGGGAACTAATACCATGGCTACAGGCAGTGGCGCACCAATGGCAGACAATAACGAGG
GTGCCGACGGAGTGGGTAATTCCTCGGGAAATTGGCATTGCGATTCCACATGGATGGGCGACAGAGTCAT
CACCACCAGCACCCGAACCTGGGCCCTGCCCACCTACAACAACCACCTCTACAAACAAATTTCCAGCCAA
TCAGGAGCCTCGAACGACAATCACTACTTTGGCTACAGCACCCCTTGGGGGTATTTTGACTTCAACAGAT
TCCACTGCCACTTTTCACCACGTGACTGGCAAAGACTCATCAACAACAACTGGGGATTCCGACCCAAGAG
ACTCAACTTCAAGCTCTTTAACATTCAAGTCAAAGAGGTCACGCAGAATGACGGTACGACGACGATTGCC
AATAACCTTACCAGCACGGTTCAGGTGTTTACTGACTCGGAGTACCAGCTCCCGTACGTCCTCGGCTCGG
CGCATCAAGGATGCCTCCCGCCGTTCCCAGCAGACGTCTTCATGGTGCCACAGTATGGATACCTCACCCT
GAACAACGGGAGTCAGGCAGTAGGACGCTCTTCATTTTACTGCCTGGAGTACTTTCCTTCTCAGATGCTG
CGTACCGGAAACAACTTTACCTTCAGCTACACTTTTGAGGACGTTCCTTTCCACAGCAGCTACGCTCACA
GCCAGAGTCTGGACCGTCTCATGAATCCTCTCATCGACCAGTACCTGTATTACTTGAGCAGAACAAACAC
TCCAAGTGGAACCACCACGCAGTCAAGGCTTCAGTTTTCTCAGGCCGGAGCGAGTGACATTCGGGACCAG
TCTAGGAACTGGCTTCCTGGACCCTGTTACCGCCAGCAGCGAGTATCAAAGACATCTGCGGATAACAACA
ACAGTGAATACTCGTGGACTGGAGCTACCAAGTACCACCTCAATGGCAGAGACTCTCTGGTGAATCCGGG
CCCGGCCATGGCAAGCCACAAGGACGATGAAGAAAAGTTTTTTCCTCAGAGCGGGGTTCTCATCTTTGGG
AAGCAAGGCTCAGAGAAAACAAATGTGGACATTGAAAAGGTCATGATTACAGACGAAGAGGAAATCAGGA
CAACCAATCCCGTGGCTACGGAGCAGTATGGTTCTGTATCTACCAACCTCCAGAGAGGCAACAGACAAGC
AGCTACCGCAGATGTCAACACACAAGGCGTTCTTCCAGGCATGGTCTGGCAGGACAGAGATGTGTACCTT
CAGGGGCCCATCTGGGCAAAGATTCCACACACGGACGGACATTTTCACCCCTCTCCCCTCATGGGTGGAT
TCGGACTTAAACACCCTCCTCCACAGATTCTCATCAAGAACACCCCGGTACCTGCGAATCCTTCGACCAC
CTTCAGTGCGGCAAAGTTTGCTTCCTTCATCACACAGTACTCCACGGGACAGGTCAGCGTGGAGATCGAG
TGGGAGCTGCAGAAGGAAAACAGCAAACGCTGGAATCCCGAAATTCAGTACACTTCCAACTACAACAAGT
CTGTTAATGTGGACTTTACTGTGGACACTAATGGCGTGTATTCAGAGCCTCGCCCCATTGGCACCAGATA
CCTGACTCGTAATCTGTAATTGCTTGTTAATCAATAAACCGTTTAATTCGTTTCAGTTGAACTTTGGTCT
CTGCGTATTTCTTTCTTATCTAGTTTCCATGCTCTAGAGCGGCCGCCACCGCGGTGGAGCTCCAGCTTTT
GTTCCCTTTAGTGAGGGTTAATTGCGCGCTTGGCGTAATCATGGTCATAGCTGTTTCCTGTGTGAAATTG
TTATCCGCTCACAATTCCACACAACATACGAGCCGGAAGCATAAAGTGTAAAGCCTGGGGTGCCTAATGA
GTGAGCTAACTCACATTAATTGCGTTGCGCTCACTGCCCGCTTTCCAGTCGGGAAACCTGTCGTGCCAGC
TGCATTAATGAATCGGCCAACGCGCGGGGAGAGGCGGTTTGCGTATTGGGCGCTCTTCCGCTTCCTCGCT
CACTGACTCGCTGCGCTCGGTCGTTCGGCTGCGGCGAGCGGTATCAGCTCACTCAAAGGCGGTAATACGG
TTATCCACAGAATCAGGGGATAACGCAGGAAAGAACATGTGAGCAAAAGGCCAGCAAAAGGCCAGGAACC
GTAAAAAGGCCGCGTTGCTGGCGTTTTTCCATAGGCTCCGCCCCCCTGACGAGCATCACAAAAATCGACG
CTCAAGTCAGAGGTGGCGAAACCCGACAGGACTATAAAGATACCAGGCGTTTCCCCCTGGAAGCTCCCTC
GTGCGCTCTCCTGTTCCGACCCTGCCGCTTACCGGATACCTGTCCGCCTTTCTCCCTTCGGGAAGCGTGG
CGCTTTCTCATAGCTCACGCTGTAGGTATCTCAGTTCGGTGTAGGTCGTTCGCTCCAAGCTGGGCTGTGT
GCACGAACCCCCCGTTCAGCCCGACCGCTGCGCCTTATCCGGTAACTATCGTCTTGAGTCCAACCCGGTA
AGACACGACTTATCGCCACTGGCAGCAGCCACTGGTAACAGGATTAGCAGAGCGAGGTATGTAGGCGGTG
CTACAGAGTTCTTGAAGTGGTGGCCTAACTACGGCTACACTAGAAGGACAGTATTTGGTATCTGCGCTCT
GCTGAAGCCAGTTACCTTCGGAAAAAGAGTTGGTAGCTCTTGATCCGGCAAACAAACCACCGCTGGTAGC
GGTGGTTTTTTTGTTTGCAAGCAGCAGATTACGCGCAGAAAAAAAGGATCTCAAGAAGATCCTTTGATCT
TTTCTACGGGGTCTGACGCTCAGTGGAACGAAAACTCACGTTAAGGGATTTTGGTCATGAGATTATCAAA
AAGGATCTTCACCTAGATCCTTTTAAATTAAAAATGAAGTTTTAAATCAATCTAAAGTATATATGAGTAA
ACTTGGTCTGACAGTTACCAATGCTTAATCAGTGAGGCACCTATCTCAGCGATCTGTCTATTTCGTTCAT
CCATAGTTGCCTGACTCCCCGTCGTGTAGATAACTACGATACGGGAGGGCTTACCATCTGGCCCCAGTGC
TGCAATGATACCGCGAGACCCACGCTCACCGGCTCCAGATTTATCAGCAATAAACCAGCCAGCCGGAAGG
GCCGAGCGCAGAAGTGGTCCTGCAACTTTATCCGCCTCCATCCAGTCTATTAATTGTTGCCGGGAAGCTA
GAGTAAGTAGTTCGCCAGTTAATAGTTTGCGCAACGTTGTTGCCATTGCTACAGGCATCGTGGTGTCACG
CTCGTCGTTTGGTATGGCTTCATTCAGCTCCGGTTCCCAACGATCAAGGCGAGTTACATGATCCCCCATG
TTGTGCAAAAAAGCGGTTAGCTCCTTCGGTCCTCCGATCGTTGTCAGAAGTAAGTTGGCCGCAGTGTTAT
CACTCATGGTTATGGCAGCACTGCATAATTCTCTTACTGTCATGCCATCCGTAAGATGCTTTTCTGTGAC
TGGTGAGTACTCAACCAAGTCATTCTGAGAATAGTGTATGCGGCGACCGAGTTGCTCTTGCCCGGCGTCA
ATACGGGATAATACCGCGCCACATAGCAGAACTTTAAAAGTGCTCATCATTGGAAAACGTTCTTCGGGGC
GAAAACTCTCAAGGATCTTACCGCTGTTGAGATCCAGTTCGATGTAACCCACTCGTGCACCCAACTGATC
TTCAGCATCTTTTACTTTCACCAGCGTTTCTGGGTGAGCAAAAACAGGAAGGCAAAATGCCGCAAAAAAG
GGAATAAGGGCGACACGGAAATGTTGAATACTCATACTCTTCCTTTTTCAATATTATTGAAGCATTTATC
AGGGTTATTGTCTCATGAGCGGATACATATTTGAATGTATTTAGAAAAATAAACAAATAGGGGTTCCGCG
CACATTTCCCCGAAAAGTGCCAC
Features (pLannotate 1.2.2; 15 found; start..end, strand, type, name):
     30..458     -  rep_origin     f1 ori (sequence partly withheld): f1 bacteriophage origin of replication; arrow indicates direction of (+) strand synthesis
    463..618     -  CDS            lacZα (fragment): LacZα fragment of β-galactosidase; lacZ fragment
    626..644     +  promoter       T7 promoter: promoter for bacteriophage T7 RNA polymerase
    653..737     -  misc_feature   MCS (fragment): pBluescript multiple cloning site
   1540..2730    +  CDS            Rep52: REP52_AAV2S - Experimental evidence at protein level: Swiss-Prot protein existence level 1. Plays a critical role during packaging of viral DNA into empty capsids, where they are thought to be part of the packaging motor complex. The single stranded genomic DNA is packaged in a 3' to 5' direction and requires the association between viral DNA and Rep40. Regulates host PKA activity by interacting with host PRKX as a mechanism to interfere with helper virus propagation and to promote its own replication. From Adeno-associated virus 2 (isolate Srivastava/1982) (AAV-2).
   2750..4954    +  CDS            VP1: CAPSD_AAV2S - Experimental evidence at protein level: Swiss-Prot protein existence level 1. Capsid protein self-assembles to form an icosahedral capsid with a T=1 symmetry, about 22 nm in diameter, and consisting of 60 copies of three size variants of the capsid protein VP1, VP2 and VP3 which differ in their N-terminus. The capsid encapsulates the genomic ssDNA. Binds to host cell heparan sulfate and uses host ITGA5-ITGB1 as coreceptor on the cell surface to provide virion attachment to target cell. This attachment induces virion internalization predominantly through clathrin-dependent endocyt
   5041..5070    -  misc_feature   MCS (fragment): pBluescript multiple cloning site
   5083..5101    -  promoter       T3 promoter: promoter for bacteriophage T3 RNA polymerase
   5146..5162    -  protein_bind   lac operator: The lac repressor binds to the lac operator to inhibit transcription in E. coli. This inhibition can be relieved by adding lactose or isopropyl-β-D-thiogalactopyranoside (IPTG). lac repressor encoded by lacI
   5170..5200    -  promoter       lac promoter: promoter for the E. coli lac operon
   5215..5236    -  protein_bind   CAP binding site: CAP binding activates transcription in the presence of cAMP. E. coli catabolite activator protein
   5249..5341    -  CDS            lacI (fragment): lac repressor; lacI; The lac repressor binds to the lac operator to inhibit transcription in E. coli. This inhibition can be relieved by adding lactose or isopropyl-β-D-thiogalactopyranoside (IPTG).
   5524..6112    -  rep_origin     ori: high-copy-number ColE1/pMB1/pBR322/pUC origin of replication
   6283..7143    -  CDS            AmpR: β-lactamase; bla; confers resistance to ampicillin, carbenicillin, and related antibiotics
   7144..7248    -  promoter       AmpR promoter: bla
