[The description below was written by a language model from this plasmid's Addgene catalogue record and pLannotate feature annotations shown in this document.]
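Description:
pVP1/3 is a roughly 7.3 kb mammalian expression plasmid that supplies adeno-associated virus serotype 2 (AAV2) capsid proteins VP1 and VP3, without VP2. Its backbone elements are those of a pBluescript-type cloning vector: a high-copy ColE1/pUC origin for propagation in E. coli, an ampicillin resistance gene (β-lactamase) with its own promoter for selection, an f1 phage origin, and the remnants of the lacZα/lac promoter-operator region. Fragments of the multiple cloning site and the T7 and T3 promoters flank the viral insert. The catalogue lists it as an "empty backbone", with the backbone described as AAV2 VP1/VP3 only.

The annotated payload is a segment of the AAV2 genome. It includes a Rep52 open reading frame followed immediately by the full VP1 capsid coding sequence, which in the native cap gene also contains the nested VP2 and VP3 reading frames. About 800 bp upstream of Rep52 is unannotated, so the table does not show whether the larger Rep proteins are also encoded. No heterologous mammalian promoter is annotated, and the record does not state which promoters drive expression. It also does not describe how VP2 production is eliminated. No inverted terminal repeats are annotated, consistent with a helper-type plasmid that provides viral proteins in trans rather than a packageable genome.

The associated publication concerns light-activated nuclear translocation of AAV particles using phytochrome B. This suggests the plasmid serves in capsid engineering, where a separately supplied, modified VP2 could be combined with VP1 and VP3 from this construct, although the record does not spell out that arrangement.
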