Addgene plasmid #73548: pVP1/3
Purpose: (Empty Backbone) Expresses VP1 and VP3 for Adeno-associated virus serotype 2
Depositing lab: Junghae Suh. Depositing organization: Rice University. Publication: Light-Activated Nuclear Translocation of Adeno-Associated Virus Nanoparticles Using Phytochrome B for Enhanced, Tunable, and Spatially Programmable Gene Delivery. Gomez EJ, Gerhardt K, Judd J, Tabor JJ, Suh J. ACS Nano. 2015 Nov 30. 10.1021/acsnano.5b05558 PubMed 26618393.
Backbone
  Vector backbone: AAV2_VP1_VP3 only
  Backbone size (bp): 7270
  Vector type: Mammalian Expression
Growth in bacteria
  Bacterial resistance: Ampicillin, 100 μg/mL
  Growth temperature: 37°C
  Growth strain: NEB Stable
  Copy number: Unknown
Terms and licenses: Academic/Nonprofit Terms; Industry Terms: Not Available to Industry
How to cite: pVP1/3 was a gift from Junghae Suh (Addgene plasmid # 73548 ; http://n2t.net/addgene:73548 ; RRID:Addgene_73548)
