>Addgene plasmid #73548 | pVP1/3 | addgene partial sequence | sequence record 138548 | M13pUC-Fwd 5'-CCCAGTCACGACGTTGTAAAACG-3'
GACTCACTATAGGGCGAATTGGGTACCGGGCCCCCCCTCGAGGTCGACGGTATCGATAAGCTTGATATCG
AATTCCTGCAGCCCGGGGGATCCACTAGTTCTAGAGCATGGAAACTAGATAAGAAAGAAATACGCAGAGA
CCAAAGTTCAACTGAAACGAATTAAACGGTTTATTGATTAACAAGCAATTACAGATTACGAGTCAGGTAT
CTGGTGCCAATGGGGCGAGGCTCTGAATACACGCCATTAGTGTCCACAGTAAAGTCCACATTAACAGACT
TGTTGTAGTTGGAAGTGTACTGAATTTCGGGATTCCAGCGTTTGCTGTTTTCCTTCTGCAGCTCCCACTC
GATCTCCACGCTGACCTGTCCCGTGGAGTACTGTGTGATGAAGGAAGCAAACTTTGCCGCACTGAAGGTG
GTCGAAGGATTCGCAGGTACCGGGGTGTTCTTGATGAGAATCTGTGGAGGAGGGTGTTTAAGTCCGAATC
CACCCATGAGGGGAGAGGGGTGAAAATGTCCGTCCGTGTGTGGAATCTTTGCCCAGATGGGCCCCTGAAG
GTACACATCTCTGTCCTGCCAGACCATGCCTGGAAGAACGCCTTGTGTGTTGACATCTGCGGTAGCTGCT
TGTCTGTTGCCTCTCTGGAGGTTGGTAGATACAGAACCATACTGCTCCGTAGCCACGGGATTGGTTGTCC
TGATTTCCTCTTCGTCTGTAATCATGACCTTTTCAATGTCCACATTTGTTTTCTCTGAGCCTTGCTTCCC
AAAGATGAGAACCCCGCTCTGAGGAAA
