>Addgene plasmid #73548 | pVP1/3 | addgene partial sequence | sequence record 138549 | M13pUC-Rev 5'-AGCGGATAACAATTTCACACAGG-3'
GCCAGCGCGCAATTAACCCTCACTAAAGGGAACAAAAGCTGGGCCGCTCTAGAGGTCCTGTATTAGAGGT
CACGTGAGTGTTTTGCGACATTTTGCGACACCATGTGGTCACGCTGGGTATTTAAGCCCGAGTGAGCACG
CAGGGTCTCCATTTTGAAGCGGGAGGTTTGAACGCGCAGCCGCCATGCCGGGGTTTTACGAGATTGTGAT
TAAGGTCCCCAGCGACCTTGACGAGCATCTGCCCGGCATTTCTGACAGCTTTGTGAACTGGGTGGCCGAG
AAGGAATGGGAGTTGCCGCCAGATTCTGACATGGATCTGAATCTGATTGAGCAGGCACCCCTGACCGTGG
CCGAGAAGCTGCAGCGCGACTTTCTGACGGAATGGCGCCGTGTGAGTAAGGCCCCGGAGGCCCTTTTCTT
TGTGCAATTTGAGAAGGGAGAGAGCTACTTCCACATGCACGTGCTCGTGGAAACCACCGGGGTGAAATCC
ATGGTTTTGGGACGTTTCCTGAGTCAGATTCGCGAAAAACTGATTCAGAGAATTTACCGCGGGATCGAGC
CGACTTTGCCAAACTGGTTCGCGGTCACAAAGACCAGAAATGGCGCCGGAGGCGGGAACAAGGTGGTGGA
TGAGTGCTACATCCCCAATTACTTGCTCCCCAAAACCCAGCCTGAGCTCCAGTGGGCGTGGACTAATATG
GAACAGTATTTAAGCGCCTGTTTGAATCTCACGGAGCGTAAACGGTTGGTGGCGCAGCATCTGACGCACG
TGTCGCAG
